>Addgene plasmid #49735 | pVRc15_436 | depositor full sequence | sequence record 74542 | pVRc15_436 sequence 4759 bps
ATGGCACAGAGCACCGAACCGAAAGCAAGTCCGCAAGAGGCAACCGCAAAAGGTGGTGATAACACCAAAG
GTAAAAGCCGTAAAGAACTGCAGCAGCAGATTGATGAAAATCTGCGTCGTGTTTATGAAGAAGCACTGGT
TCAAGAAGTTCCGGATCGTTTTGCAATGCTGCTGGATCAGCTGCGTCAGAAAGGCACCGGTAAATAAGGA
TCCCTGTTTTGGCGGATGAGAGAAGATTTTCAGCCTGATACAGATTAAATCAGAACGCAGAAGCGGTCTG
ATAAAACAGAATTTGCCTGGCGGCAGTAGCGCGGTGGTCCCACCTGACCCCATGCCGAACTCAGAAGTGA
AACGCCGTAGCGCCGATGGTAGTGTGGGGTCTCCCCATGCGAGAGTAGGGAACTGCCAGGCATCAAATAA
AACGAAAGGCTCAGTCGAAAGACTGGGCCTTTCGTTTTATCTGTTGTTTGTCGGTGAACGCTCTCCTGAG
TAGGACAAATCCGCCGGGAGCGGATTTGAACGTTGCGAAGCAACGGCCCGGAGGGTGGCGGGCAGGACGC
CCGCCATAAACTGCCAGGCATCAAATTAAGCAGAAGGCCATCCTGACGGATGGCCTTTTTGCGTTTCTAC
AAACTCTTTTGTTTATTTTTCTAAATACATTCAAATATGTATCCGCTCATGAGACAATAACCCTGATAAA
TGCTTCAATAATATTGAAAAAGGAAGACTATGAGTATTCAACATTTCCGTGTCTGCTTACATAAACAGTA
ATACAAGGGGTGTTTACTAGAGGTTGATCGGGCACGTAAGAGGTTCCAACTTTCACCATAATGAAATAAG
ATCACTACCGGGCGTATTTTTTGAGTTATCGAGATTTTCAGGAGCTAAGGAAGCTAAAATGGAGAAAAAA
ATCACGGGATATACCACCGTTGATATATCCCAATGGCATCGTAAAGAACATTTTGAGGCATTTCAGTCAG
TTGCTCAATGTACCTATAACCAGACCGTTCAGCTGGATATTACGGCCTTTTTAAAGACCGTAAAGAAAAA
TAAGCACAAGTTTTATCCGGCCTTTATTCACATTCTTGCCCGCCTGATGAACGCTCACCCGGAGTTTCGT
ATGGCCATGAAAGACGGTGAGCTGGTGATCTGGGATAGTGTTCACCCTTGTTACACCGTTTTCCATGAGC
AAACTGAAACGTTTTCGTCCCTCTGGAGTGAATACCACGACGATTTCCGGCAGTTTCTCCACATATATTC
GCAAGATGTGGCGTGTTACGGTGAAAACCTGGCCTATTTCCCTAAAGGGTTTATTGAGAATATGTTTTTT
GTCTCAGCCAATCCCTGGGTGAGTTTCACCAGTTTTGATTTAAACGTGGCCAATATGGACAACTTCTTCG
CCCCCGTTTTCACGATGGGCAAATATTATACGCAAGGCGACAAGGTGCTGATGCCGCTGGCGATCCAGGT
TCATCATGCCGTTTGTGATGGCTTCCATGTCGGCCGCATGCTTAATGAATTACAACAGTACTGTGATGAG
TGGCAGGGCGGGGCGTAATAATACTAGCTCCGGCAAAAAAACGGGCAAGGTGTCACCACCCTGCCCTTTT
TCTTTAAAACCGAAAAGATTACTTCGCGTTTGCCACCTGACGTCTAAGCTGTCAGACCAAGTTTACTCAT
ATATACTTTAGATTGATT
[125 nt withheld, positions 1699-1823]
C
[141 nt withheld, positions 1825-1965]
CCTTTGACGTTGGAGTCCACGTTCTTTAATAGTGGACTCTTGTTCCAAACTTGAACAACACTCAACCCTA
TCTCGGGCTATTCTTTTGATTTATAAGGGATTTTGCCGATTTCGGCCTATTGGTTAAAAAATGAGCTGAT
TTAACAAAAATTTAACGCGAATTTTAACAAAATATTAACGTTTACAATTTAAAAGGATCTAGGTGAAGAT
CCTTTTTGATAATCTCATGACCAAAATCCCTTAACGTGAGTTTTCGTTCCACTGAGCGTCAGACCCCGTA
GAAAAGATCAAAGGATCTTCTTGAGATCCTTTTTTTCTGCGCGTAATCTGCTGCTTGCAAACAAAAAAAC
CACCGCTACCAGCGGTGGTTTGTTTGCCGGATCAAGAGCTACCAACTCTTTTTCCGAAGGTAACTGGCTT
CAGCAGAGCGCAGATACCAAATACTGTCCTTCTAGTGTAGCCGTAGTTAGGCCACCACTTCAAGAACTCT
GTAGCACCGCCTACATACCTCGCTCTGCTAATCCTGTTACCAGTCAGGCATTTGAGAAGCACACGGTCAC
ACTGCTTCCGGTAGTCAATAAACCGGTAAACCAGCAATAGACATAAGCGGCTATTTAACGACCCTGCCCT
GAACCGACGACCGGGTCGAATTTGCTTTCGAATTTCTGCCATTCATCCGCTTATTATCACTTATTCAGGC
GTAGCACCAGGCGTTTAAGGGCACCAATAACTGCCTTAAAAAAAGCTAGCGGAGTGTATACTGGCTTACT
ATGTTGGCACTGATGAGGGTGTCAGTGAAGTGCTTCATGTGGCAGGAGAAAAAAGGCTGCACCGGTGCGT
CAGCAGAATATGTGATACAGGATATATTCCGCTTCCTCGCTCACTGACTCGCTACGCTCGGTCGTTCGAC
TGCGGCGAGCGGAAATGGCTTACGAACGGGGCGGAGATTTCCTGGAAGATGCCAGGAAGATACTTAACAG
GGAAGTGAGAGGGCCGCGGCAAAGCCGTTTTTCCATAGGCTCCGCCCCCCTGACAAGCATCACGAAATCT
GACGCTCAAATCAGTGGTGGCGAAACCCGACAGGACTATAAAGATACCAGGCGTTTCCCCCTGGCGGCTC
CCTCGTGCGCTCTCCTGTTCCTGCCTTTCGGTTTACCGGTGTCATTCCGCTGTTATGGCCGCGTTTGTCT
CATTCCACGCCTGACACTCAGTTCCGGGTAGGCAGTTCGCTCCAAGCTGGACTGTATGCACGAACCCCCC
GTTCAGTCCGACCGCTGCGCCTTATCCGGTAACTATCGTCTTGAGTCCAACCCGGAAAGACATGCAAAAG
CACCACTGGCAGCAGCCACTGGTAATTGATTTAGAGGAGTTAGTCTTGAAGTCATGCGCCGGTTAAGGCT
AAACTGAAAGGACAAGTTTTGGTGACTGCGCTCCTCCAAGCCAGTTACCTCGGTTCAAAGAGTTGGTAGC
TCAGAGAACCTTCGAAAAACCGCCCTGCAAGGCGGTTTTTTCGTTTTCAGAGCAAGAGATTACGCGCAGA
CCAAAACGATCTCAAGAAGATCATCTTATTAATCAGATAAAATATTTGCTCATGAGCCCGAAGTGGCGAG
CCCGATCTTCCCCATCGGTGATGTCGGCGATATAGGCGCCAGCAACCGCACCTGTGGCGCCGGTGATGCC
GGCCACGATGCGTCCGGCGTAGAGGATCTGCTCATGTTTGACAGCTTATCATCGATGCATAATGTGCCTG
TCAAATGGACGAAGCAGGGATTCTGCAAACCCTATGCTACTCCCTCGAGCCGTCAATTGTCTGATTCGTT
ACCAATTATTAATTTTTAAAGTATGGGCAATCAATTGCTCCTGTTAAAATTGCTTTAGAAATACTTTGGC
AGCGGTTTGTTGTATTGAGTTTCATTTGCGCATTGGTTAAATGGAAAGTGACAGTACGCTCACTGCAACC
TAATATTTTTGAAATATCCCAAGAGCTTTTTCCTTCGCATGCCCACGCTAAACATTCTTTTTCTCTTTTG
GTTAAATCGTTGTTTGATTTATTATTTGCTATATTTATTTTTCGATAATTATCAACTAGAGAAGGAACAA
TTAATGGTATGTTCATACACGCATGTAAAAATAAACTATCTATATAGTTGTCTTTTTCTGAATGTGCAAA
ACTAAGCATTCCGAAGCCATTGTTAGCCGTATGAATAGGGAAACTAAACCCAGTGATAAGACCTGATGTT
TTCGCTTCTTTAATTACATTTGGAGATTTTTTATTTACAGCATTGTTTTCAAATATATTCCAATTAATTG
GTGAATGATTGGAGTTAGAATAATCTACTATAGGATCATATTTTATTAAATTAGCGTCATCATAATATTG
CCTCCATTTTTTAGGGTAATTATCTAGGATTGAAATATCAGATTTAACCATAGAATGAGGATAAATGATC
GCGAGTAAATAATATTCACAATGTACCATTTTAGTCATATCAGATAAGCATTGATTAATATCATTATTGC
TTCTACAAGCTTTAATTTTATTAATTATTCTGTATGTGTCGTCGGCATTTATGTTTTTCATATTCACCAC
CCTGAATTGACTCTCTTCCGGGCGCTATCATGCCATACCGCGAAAGGTTTTGCGCCATTCGATGGCGCGC
CGCTTCGTCAGGCCACATAGCTTTCTTGTTCTGATCGGAACGATCGTTGGCTGACCTGTAGGATCGTACA
GGTTTACGCAAGAAAATGGTTTGTTATAGTCGAATAAATACTAGAGAAAGAGGAGAAATACCAT
Features (pLannotate 1.2.2; 16 found; start..end, strand, type, name):
    295..410     +  ncRNA          5S rRNA: Accession: RF00001 - 5S ribosomal RNA
    414..500     +  terminator     rrnB T1 terminator: Escherichia coli rrnB; transcription terminator T1 from the E. coli rrnB gene
    592..619     +  terminator     rrnB T2 terminator: transcription terminator T2 from the E. coli rrnB gene
    638..727     +  promoter       AmpR promoter: bla
    801..898     +  promoter       cat promoter: promoter of the E. coli cat gene encoding chloramphenicol acetyltransferase
    899..1555    +  CDS            cat: CAT_ECOLX - Experimental evidence at protein level: Swiss-Prot protein existence level 1. This enzyme is an effector of chloramphenicol resistance in bacteria. From Escherichia coli. This protein is used as a marker in many commonly used cloning vectors, such as pACYC184.
   1569..1628    +  terminator     his operon terminator: This putative transcriptin terminator from the E. coli his operon has a 2-bp deletion introduced during synthesis. Its efficiency has not been determined.
   1700..2155    +  rep_origin     f1 ori (sequence partly withheld): f1 bacteriophage origin of replication; arrow indicates direction of (+) strand synthesis
   2266..2499    +  rep_origin     ori (fragment): high-copy-number ColE1/pMB1/pBR322/pUC origin of replication
   2712..2733    +  misc_feature   bom (fragment): basis of mobility region from pBR322
   2832..2887    -  rep_origin     RSF ori (fragment): Plasmids containing the RSF 1030 origin of replication can be propagated in E. coli cells that contain additional plasmids with compatible origins.
   2975..3520    -  rep_origin     p15A ori: Plasmids containing the medium-copy-number p15A origin of replication can be propagated in E. coli cells that contain a second plasmid with the ColE1 origin.
   3553..3673    -  CDS            TcR (fragment): tetracycline efflux protein; tet; confers resistance to tetracycline
   3683..3701    +  promoter       tet promoter (fragment): E. coli promoter for tetracycline efflux protein gene
   3797..4546    -  CDS            luxR: LUXR_ALIFS - Experimental evidence at protein level: Swiss-Prot protein existence level 1. Transcriptional activator of the bioluminescence operon. Binds to the OHHL autoinducer. From Aliivibrio fischeri (Vibrio fischeri).
   4547..4620    -  promoter       lacI promoter (fragment): lacI
