[The description below was written by a language model from this plasmid's Addgene catalogue record and pLannotate feature annotations shown in this document.]
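Description:
pVRc15_436 is a low-copy bacterial expression plasmid on the pVRc backbone, built for synthetic biology work in E. coli. It carries AS15_436, an anti-sigma factor gene from Rhodobacter sphaeroides 2.4.1 that has been codon optimized for E. coli and cloned between retained NdeI and BamHI sites. The plasmid is selected with chloramphenicol through a cat gene driven by its own promoter and followed by a his operon terminator. The only intact plasmid origin annotated is p15A, which is compatible with ColE1-type plasmids and so allows the construct to be maintained alongside partner plasmids. An f1 phage origin is also present. Short matches to ColE1/pUC ori, bom, the RSF origin, TcR and the tet promoter are only fragments, probably backbone remnants or sequence similarity rather than working parts.

According to the catalogue, the insert is expressed from the pLux promoter. Neither pLux nor the AS15_436 coding sequence was picked up by the automated annotation, so their positions are not given in the feature table. The table does show a full-length luxR gene from Aliivibrio fischeri, lying next to a fragment of the lacI promoter that presumably drives it. LuxR is the transcriptional activator that binds the acyl-homoserine lactone autoinducer and switches on pLux, so anti-sigma expression should be inducible by adding that signal. The rrnB T1 and T2 terminators, with adjacent 5S rRNA sequence, provide transcriptional insulation. The associated publication mapped crosstalk among sigma factors, anti-sigma factors and promoters to design orthogonal genetic switches. In that setting the plasmid supplies a titratable anti-sigma that can be used to repress its cognate sigma factor and test specificity against others.
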