Addgene plasmid #49735: pVRc15_436
Depositing lab: Christopher Voigt. Depositing organization: University of California, San Francisco (UCSF). Publication: Design of orthogonal genetic switches based on a crosstalk map of sigmas, anti-sigmas, and promoters. Rhodius VA, Segall-Shapiro TH, Sharon BD, Ghodasara A, Orlova E, Tabakh H, Burkhardt DH, Clancy K, Peterson TC, Gross CA, Voigt CA. Mol Syst Biol. 2013 Oct 29;9:702. doi: 10.1038/msb.2013.58. PubMed 24169405.
Backbone
  Vector backbone: pVRc
  Vector type: Bacterial Expression, Synthetic Biology
Growth in bacteria
  Bacterial resistance: Chloramphenicol, 25 μg/mL
  Growth temperature: 37°C
  Growth strain: DH10B
  Copy number: Low Copy
Gene/Insert
  Gene/Insert name: AS15_436
  Species: Rhodobacter sphaeroides 2.4.1
  Mutation: Codon optimized for E.coli
  Promoter: pLux
  Cloning method: Restriction Enzyme; 5′ cloning site NdeI (not destroyed); 3′ cloning site BamHI (not destroyed)
  Sequencing primers: 5′ GCGCTATCATGCCATACC; 3′ GTTTCACTTCTGAGTTCGGC
Terms and licenses: Academic/Nonprofit Terms; Industry Terms: Not Available to Industry
How to cite: pVRc15_436 was a gift from Christopher Voigt (Addgene plasmid # 49735 ; http://n2t.net/addgene:49735 ; RRID:Addgene_49735)
