>Addgene plasmid #49735 | pVRc15_436 | depositor partial sequence | sequence record 74148 | AS gene
ATGGCACAGAGCACCGAACCGAAAGCAAGTCCGCAAGAGGCAACCGCAAAAGGTGGTGATAACACCAAAG
GTAAAAGCCGTAAAGAACTGCAGCAGCAGATTGATGAAAATCTGCGTCGTGTTTATGAAGAAGCACTGGT
TCAAGAAGTTCCGGATCGTTTTGCAATGCTGCTGGATCAGCTGCGTCAGAAAGGCACCGGTAAATAA
