>Addgene plasmid #49735 | pVRc15_436 | depositor partial sequence | sequence record 74149 | pVRc backbone
GGATCCCTGTTTTGGCGGATGAGAGAAGATTTTCAGCCTGATACAGATTAAATCAGAACGCAGAAGCGGT
CTGATAAAACAGAATTTGCCTGGCGGCAGTAGCGCGGTGGTCCCACCTGACCCCATGCCGAACTCAGAAG
TGAAACGCCGTAGCGCCGATGGTAGTGTGGGGTCTCCCCATGCGAGAGTAGGGAACTGCCAGGCATCAAA
TAAAACGAAAGGCTCAGTCGAAAGACTGGGCCTTTCGTTTTATCTGTTGTTTGTCGGTGAACGCTCTCCT
GAGTAGGACAAATCCGCCGGGAGCGGATTTGAACGTTGCGAAGCAACGGCCCGGAGGGTGGCGGGCAGGA
CGCCCGCCATAAACTGCCAGGCATCAAATTAAGCAGAAGGCCATCCTGACGGATGGCCTTTTTGCGTTTC
TACAAACTCTTTTGTTTATTTTTCTAAATACATTCAAATATGTATCCGCTCATGAGACAATAACCCTGAT
AAATGCTTCAATAATATTGAAAAAGGAAGACTATGAGTATTCAACATTTCCGTGTCTGCTTACATAAACA
GTAATACAAGGGGTGTTTACTAGAGGTTGATCGGGCACGTAAGAGGTTCCAACTTTCACCATAATGAAAT
AAGATCACTACCGGGCGTATTTTTTGAGTTATCGAGATTTTCAGGAGCTAAGGAAGCTAAAATGGAGAAA
AAAATCACGGGATATACCACCGTTGATATATCCCAATGGCATCGTAAAGAACATTTTGAGGCATTTCAGT
CAGTTGCTCAATGTACCTATAACCAGACCGTTCAGCTGGATATTACGGCCTTTTTAAAGACCGTAAAGAA
AAATAAGCACAAGTTTTATCCGGCCTTTATTCACATTCTTGCCCGCCTGATGAACGCTCACCCGGAGTTT
CGTATGGCCATGAAAGACGGTGAGCTGGTGATCTGGGATAGTGTTCACCCTTGTTACACCGTTTTCCATG
AGCAAACTGAAACGTTTTCGTCCCTCTGGAGTGAATACCACGACGATTTCCGGCAGTTTCTCCACATATA
TTCGCAAGATGTGGCGTGTTACGGTGAAAACCTGGCCTATTTCCCTAAAGGGTTTATTGAGAATATGTTT
TTTGTCTCAGCCAATCCCTGGGTGAGTTTCACCAGTTTTGATTTAAACGTGGCCAATATGGACAACTTCT
TCGCCCCCGTTTTCACGATGGGCAAATATTATACGCAAGGCGACAAGGTGCTGATGCCGCTGGCGATCCA
GGTTCATCATGCCGTTTGTGATGGCTTCCATGTCGGCCGCATGCTTAATGAATTACAACAGTACTGTGAT
GAGTGGCAGGGCGGGGCGTAATAATACTAGCTCCGGCAAAAAAACGGGCAAGGTGTCACCACCCTGCCCT
TTTTCTTTAAAACCGAAAAGATTACTTCGCGTTTGCCACCTGACGTCTAAGCTGTCAGACCAAGTTTACT
CATATATACTTTAGATTGATT
[125 nt withheld, positions 1492-1616]
C
[141 nt withheld, positions 1618-1758]
CCTTTGACGTTGGAGTCCACGTTCTTTAATAGTGGACTCTTGTTCCAAACTTGAACAACACTCAACCCTA
TCTCGGGCTATTCTTTTGATTTATAAGGGATTTTGCCGATTTCGGCCTATTGGTTAAAAAATGAGCTGAT
TTAACAAAAATTTAACGCGAATTTTAACAAAATATTAACGTTTACAATTTAAAAGGATCTAGGTGAAGAT
CCTTTTTGATAATCTCATGACCAAAATCCCTTAACGTGAGTTTTCGTTCCACTGAGCGTCAGACCCCGTA
GAAAAGATCAAAGGATCTTCTTGAGATCCTTTTTTTCTGCGCGTAATCTGCTGCTTGCAAACAAAAAAAC
CACCGCTACCAGCGGTGGTTTGTTTGCCGGATCAAGAGCTACCAACTCTTTTTCCGAAGGTAACTGGCTT
CAGCAGAGCGCAGATACCAAATACTGTCCTTCTAGTGTAGCCGTAGTTAGGCCACCACTTCAAGAACTCT
GTAGCACCGCCTACATACCTCGCTCTGCTAATCCTGTTACCAGTCAGGCATTTGAGAAGCACACGGTCAC
ACTGCTTCCGGTAGTCAATAAACCGGTAAACCAGCAATAGACATAAGCGGCTATTTAACGACCCTGCCCT
GAACCGACGACCGGGTCGAATTTGCTTTCGAATTTCTGCCATTCATCCGCTTATTATCACTTATTCAGGC
GTAGCACCAGGCGTTTAAGGGCACCAATAACTGCCTTAAAAAAAGCTAGCGGAGTGTATACTGGCTTACT
ATGTTGGCACTGATGAGGGTGTCAGTGAAGTGCTTCATGTGGCAGGAGAAAAAAGGCTGCACCGGTGCGT
CAGCAGAATATGTGATACAGGATATATTCCGCTTCCTCGCTCACTGACTCGCTACGCTCGGTCGTTCGAC
TGCGGCGAGCGGAAATGGCTTACGAACGGGGCGGAGATTTCCTGGAAGATGCCAGGAAGATACTTAACAG
GGAAGTGAGAGGGCCGCGGCAAAGCCGTTTTTCCATAGGCTCCGCCCCCCTGACAAGCATCACGAAATCT
GACGCTCAAATCAGTGGTGGCGAAACCCGACAGGACTATAAAGATACCAGGCGTTTCCCCCTGGCGGCTC
CCTCGTGCGCTCTCCTGTTCCTGCCTTTCGGTTTACCGGTGTCATTCCGCTGTTATGGCCGCGTTTGTCT
CATTCCACGCCTGACACTCAGTTCCGGGTAGGCAGTTCGCTCCAAGCTGGACTGTATGCACGAACCCCCC
GTTCAGTCCGACCGCTGCGCCTTATCCGGTAACTATCGTCTTGAGTCCAACCCGGAAAGACATGCAAAAG
CACCACTGGCAGCAGCCACTGGTAATTGATTTAGAGGAGTTAGTCTTGAAGTCATGCGCCGGTTAAGGCT
AAACTGAAAGGACAAGTTTTGGTGACTGCGCTCCTCCAAGCCAGTTACCTCGGTTCAAAGAGTTGGTAGC
TCAGAGAACCTTCGAAAAACCGCCCTGCAAGGCGGTTTTTTCGTTTTCAGAGCAAGAGATTACGCGCAGA
CCAAAACGATCTCAAGAAGATCATCTTATTAATCAGATAAAATATTTGCTCATGAGCCCGAAGTGGCGAG
CCCGATCTTCCCCATCGGTGATGTCGGCGATATAGGCGCCAGCAACCGCACCTGTGGCGCCGGTGATGCC
GGCCACGATGCGTCCGGCGTAGAGGATCTGCTCATGTTTGACAGCTTATCATCGATGCATAATGTGCCTG
TCAAATGGACGAAGCAGGGATTCTGCAAACCCTATGCTACTCCCTCGAGCCGTCAATTGTCTGATTCGTT
ACCAATTATTAATTTTTAAAGTATGGGCAATCAATTGCTCCTGTTAAAATTGCTTTAGAAATACTTTGGC
AGCGGTTTGTTGTATTGAGTTTCATTTGCGCATTGGTTAAATGGAAAGTGACAGTACGCTCACTGCAACC
TAATATTTTTGAAATATCCCAAGAGCTTTTTCCTTCGCATGCCCACGCTAAACATTCTTTTTCTCTTTTG
GTTAAATCGTTGTTTGATTTATTATTTGCTATATTTATTTTTCGATAATTATCAACTAGAGAAGGAACAA
TTAATGGTATGTTCATACACGCATGTAAAAATAAACTATCTATATAGTTGTCTTTTTCTGAATGTGCAAA
ACTAAGCATTCCGAAGCCATTGTTAGCCGTATGAATAGGGAAACTAAACCCAGTGATAAGACCTGATGTT
TTCGCTTCTTTAATTACATTTGGAGATTTTTTATTTACAGCATTGTTTTCAAATATATTCCAATTAATTG
GTGAATGATTGGAGTTAGAATAATCTACTATAGGATCATATTTTATTAAATTAGCGTCATCATAATATTG
CCTCCATTTTTTAGGGTAATTATCTAGGATTGAAATATCAGATTTAACCATAGAATGAGGATAAATGATC
GCGAGTAAATAATATTCACAATGTACCATTTTAGTCATATCAGATAAGCATTGATTAATATCATTATTGC
TTCTACAAGCTTTAATTTTATTAATTATTCTGTATGTGTCGTCGGCATTTATGTTTTTCATATTCACCAC
CCTGAATTGACTCTCTTCCGGGCGCTATCATGCCATACCGCGAAAGGTTTTGCGCCATTCGATGGCGCGC
CGCTTCGTCAGGCCACATAGCTTTCTTGTTCTGATCGGAACGATCGTTGGCTGACCTGTAGGATCGTACA
GGTTTACGCAAGAAAATGGTTTGTTATAGTCGAATAAATACTAGAGAAAGAGGAGAAATACCAT
