>Addgene plasmid #49735 | pVRc15_436 | addgene partial sequence | sequence record 77206 | pTrcHis_rev
AACAGGGATCCTTATTTACCGGTGCCTTTCTGACGCAGCTGATCCAGCAGCATTGCAAAACGATCCGGAA
CTTCTTGAACCAGTGCTTCTTCATAAACACGACGCAGATTTTCATCAATCTGCTGCTGCAGTTCTTTACG
GCTTTTACCTTTGGTGTTATCACCACCTTTTGCGGTTGCCTCTTGCGGACTTGCTTTCGGTTCGGTGCTC
TGTGCCATATGGTATTTCTCCTCTTTCTCTAGTATTTATTCGACTATAACAAACCATTTTCTTGCGTAAA
CCTGTACGATCCTACAGGTCAGCCAACGATCGTTCCGATCAGAACAAGAAAGCTATGTGGCCTGACGAAG
CGGCGCGCCATCGAATGGCGCAAAACCTTTCGCGGTATGGCATGATAGCGCCCGGAAGAGAGTCAATTCA
GGGTGGTGAATATGAAAAACATAAATGCCGACGACACATACAGAATAATTAATAAAATTAAAGCTTGTAG
AAGCAATAATGATATTAATCAATGCTTATCTGATATGACTAAAATGGTACATTGTGAATATTATTTACTC
GCGATCATTTATCCTCATTCTATGGTTAAATCTGATATTTCAATCCTAGATAATTACCCTAAAAAATGGA
GGCAATATTATGATGACGCTAATTTAATAAAATATGATCCTATAGTAGATTATTCTAACTCCAATCATTC
ACCAATTAATTGGAATATATTTGAAAACAATGCTGTAAATAAAAAATCTCCAAATGTAATTAAAGAAGCG
AAAACATCAGGTCTTATCACTGGGTTTAGTTTCCCTATTCATACGGCTAACAATGGCTTCGGAATGCTTA
GTTTTGCACATTCAGAAAAAGACAACTATATAGATAGTTTATTTTTACATGCGTGTATGAACATACCATT
AATTGTTCCTTCTCTAGTTGATAATTATCGAAAAT
