>Addgene plasmid #49735 | pVRc15_436 | addgene partial sequence | sequence record 77236 | pBRrevBam
GTGATGCCGGCCACGATGCGTCCGGCGTAGAGGATCTGCTCATGTTTGACAGCTTATCATCGATGCATAA
TGTGCCTGTCAAATGGACGAAGCAGGGATTCTGCAAACCCTATGCTACTCCCTCGAGCCGTCAATTGTCT
GATTCGTTACCAATTATTAATTTTTAAAGTATGGGCAATCAATTGCTCCTGTTAAAATTGCTTTAGAAAT
ACTTTGGCAGCGGTTTGTTGTATTGAGTTTCATTTGCGCATTGGTTAAATGGAAAGTGACAGTACGCTCA
CTGCAACCTAATATTTTTGAAATATCCCAAGAGCTTTTTCCTTCGCATGCCCACGCTAAACATTCTTTTT
CTCTTTTGGTTAAATCGTTGTTTGATTTATTATTTGCTATATTTATTTTTCGATAATTATCAACTAGAGA
AGGAACAATTAATGGTATGTTCATACACGCATGTAAAAATAAACTATCTATATAGTTGTCTTTTTCTGAA
TGTGCAAAACTAAGCATTCCGAAGCCATTGTTAGCCGTATGAATAGGGAAACTAAACCCAGTGATAAGAC
CTGATGTTTTCGCTTCTTTAATTACATTTGGAGATTTTTTATTTACAGCATTGTTTTCAAATATATTCCA
ATTAATTGGTGAATGATTGGAGTTAGAATAATCTACTATAGGATCATATTTTATTAAATTAGCGTCATCA
TAATATTGCCTCCATTTTTTAGGGTAATTATCTAGGATTGAAATATCAGATTTAACCATAGAATGAGGAT
AAATGATCGCGAGTAAATAATATTCACAATGTACCATTTTAGTCATATCAGATAAGCATTGATTAATATC
ATTATTGCTTCTACAAGCTTTAATTTTATTAATTATTCTGTATGTGTCGTCGGCATTTATGTTTTTCATA
TTCACCACCCTGAATTGACTCTCTTCCGGGCGCTATCATG
